>Addgene plasmid #154818 | pRG706_lexO-SbfI_LexA-TF_LEU2MX | addgene full sequence | sequence record 309478 | Addgene NGS Result
TAGTGGATCCCCCGGGCTGCAGGAATTCATGAACTCCTCCGATGGTATTGATGGTACTGTTGCTTCTATT
GATACTGCTAGAGCTTTGTTGAAGAGATTCGGTTTTGATGCCCAAAGATACAACGTTAGATCTGCTGTTA
CTTTGTTGGCTTTGGCTGGTTTGAAACCTGGTGATAGATGGGTTGATTCTACTACTCCAAGATTGGGTGT
TCAAAAGATCATGGATTGGTCTGGTGAACATTGGGCTAAACCATACGCTACTGGTTCAAGAGAAGATTTC
AGAAAAAAGACCTTGAGACAATGGGTTGACAATGGTTTTGCTGTTTTGAACGCTGACAACTTGAATATTG
CTACCAACTCTCAGTTGAACGAGTACTGTTTGTCTGATGAAGCCTTGCAAGCCTTGAGAGCTTATGGTAC
TGAAGGTTTTGAAGAATCCTTGGTCGTTTTTTTGGACGAAGCTAGTAAAGCTGTTAAGGCTAGAGCTGAA
GCTCTACAAGCTGCTATGATTTCTGTTGATTTGCCAGGTGGTGAAGAGTTTTTGTTGTCTCCAGCAGGTC
AAAACCCACTGTTGAAAAAAATGGTCGAAGAGTTCGTTCCAAGATTTGCTCCAAGATCTACTGTCTTGTA
TTTGGGTGATACCAGAGGTAAGCACTCTTTGTTCGAAAGAGAAATCTTCGAGGAAGTTTTGGGTTTGACT
TTTGATCCACATGGTAGAATGCCTGATTTGATCTTGCATGATGAAGTTAGAGGTTGGCTGTTTTTGATGG
AAGCCGTTAAGTCTAAAGGTCCATTCGATGAAGAAAGACACAGATCATTGCAAGAGTTGTTCGTTACTCC
ATCTGCCGGTTTGATTTTCGTTAACTGTTTCGAAAACCGTGAGTCTATGAGACAGTGGTTGCCAGAATTG
GCTTGGGAAACTGAAGCCTGGGTTGCTGAAGATCCAGATCATTTGATTCATTTGAACGGCTCCAGATTTT
TGGGTCCATACGAAAGACCAAAGAAGAAGAGAAAGGTCGATATCGACTACAAGGATGACGACGACAAGAA
GCTTTAACTAACTAACCTCGAGACAGGCCCCTTTTCCTTTGTCTATATCATGTAATTAGTTATGTCACGC
TTACATTCACGCCCTCCTCCCACATCCGCTCTAACCGAAAAGGAAGGAGTTAGACAACCTGAAGTCTAGG
TCCCTATTTATTTTTTTTAATAGTTATGTTAGTATTAAGAACGTTATTTATATTTCAAATTTTTCTTTTT
TTTCTGTACAAACGCGTGTACGCATGTAACATTATACTGAAAACCTTGCTTGAGAAGGTTTTGGGACGCT
CGAAGGCTTTAATTTGCAAGGTTCGCAGTTTACACTCTCATCGTCGCTCTCATCATCGCTTCCGTTGTTG
TTTTCCTTAGTAGCGTCTGCTTGGTACCCAGCTTCGGCCGCTCTAGAGAAGCGGGTAAGCTGCCACAGCA
ATTAATGCACAACATTTAACCTACATTCTTCCTTATCGGATCCTCAAAACCCTTAAAAACATATGCCTCA
CCCTAACATATTTTCCAATTAACCCTCAATATTTCTCTGTCACCCGGCCTCTATTTTCCATTTTCTTCTT
TACCCGCCACGCGTTTTTTTCTTTCAAATTTTTTTCTTCCTTCTTCTTTTTCTTCCACGTCCTCTTGCAT
AAATAAATAAACCGTTTTGAAACCAAACTCGCCTCTCTCTCTCCTTTTTGAAATATTTTTGGGTTTGTTT
GATCCTTTCCTTCCCAATCTCTCTTGTTTAATATATATTCATTTATATCACGCTCTCTTTTTATCTTCCT
TTTTTTCCTCTCTCTTGTATTCTTCCTTCCCCTTTCTACTCAAACCAAGAAGAAAAAGAAAAGGTCAATC
TTTGTTAAAGAATAGGATCTTCTACTACATCAGCTTTTAGATTTTTCACGCTTACTGCTTTTTTCTTCCC
AAGATCGAAAATTTACTGAATTAACAACTAGTGGATCCCCCGGGCTGCAGGAATTCATGAAAGCGTTAAC
GGCCAGGCAACAAGAGGTGTTTGATCTCATCCGTGATCACATCAGCCAGACAGGTATGCCGCCGACGCGT
GCGGAAATCGCGCAGCGTTTGGGGTTCCGTTCCCCAAACGCGGCTGAAGAACATCTGAAGGCGCTGGCAC
GCAAAGGCGTTATTGAAATTGTTTCCGGCGCATCACGCGGGATTCGTCTGTTGCAGGAAGAGGAAGAAGG
GTTGCCGCTGGTAGGTCGTGTGGCTGCCGGTGAACCACTTCTGGCGCAACAGCATATTGAAGGTCATTAT
CAGGTCGATCCTTCCTTATTCAAGCCGAATGCTGATTTCCTGCTGCGCGTCAGCGGGATGTCGATGAAAG
ACATCGGCATTATGGATGGTGACTTGCTGGCAGTGCATAAAACTCAGGATGTACGTAACGGTCAGGTCGT
TGTCGCACGTATTGATGACGAGGTTACCGTTAAGCGCCTGAAAAAACAGGGCAATAAAGTCGAACTGTTG
CCAGAAAATAGCGAGTTTAAACCAATTGTCGTAGATCTTCGTCAGCAGAGCTTCACCATTGAAGGGCTGG
CGGTTGGGGTTATTCGCAACGGCGACTGGCTGGGTTCTAAGGATATCTCTGCTGGAGACATGAGAGCTGC
CAACCTTTGGCCAAGCCCGCTCATGATCAAACGCTCTAAGAAGAACAGCCTGGCCTTGTCCCTGACGGCC
GACCAGATGGTCAGTGCCTTGTTGGATGCTGAGCCCCCCATACTCTATTCCGAGTATGATCCTACCAGAC
CCTTCAGTGAAGCTTCGATGATGGGCTTACTGACCAACCTGGCAGACAGGGAGCTGGTTCACATGATCAA
CTGGGCGAAGAGGGTGCCAGGCTTTGTGGATTTGACCCTCCATGATCAGGTCCACCTTCTAGAATGTGCC
TGGTTAGAGATCCTGATGATTGGTCTCGTCTGGCGCTCCATGGAGCACCCAGTGAAGCTACTGTTTGCTC
CTAACTTGCTCTTGGACAGGAACCAGGGAAAATGTGTAGAGGGCATGGTGGAGATCTTCGACATGCTGCT
GGCTACATCATCTCGGTTCCGCATGATGAATCTGCAGGGAGAGGAGTTTGTGTGCCTCAAATCTATTATT
TTGCTTAATTCTGGAGTGTACACATTTCTGTCCAGCACCCTGAAGTCTCTGGAAGAGAAGGACCATATCC
ACCGAGTCCTGGACAAGATCACAGACACTTTGATCCACCTGATGGCCAAGGCAGGCCTGACCCTGCAGCA
GCAGCACCAGCGGCTGGCCCAGCTCCTCCTCATCCTCTCCCACATCAGGCACATGAGTAACAAAGGCATG
GAGCATCTGTACAGCATGAAGTGCAAGAACGTGGTGCCCCTCTATGACCTGCTGCTGGAGATGCTGGACG
CCCACCGCCTACATGCGCCCACTAGCCGTGGAGGGGCATCCGTGGAGGAGACGGACCAAAGCCACTTGGC
CACTGCGGGCTCTACTTCATCGCATTCCTTGCAAAAGTATTACATCACGGGGGAGGCAGAGGGTTTCCCT
GCCACAGTCGATATCATGCAGGATCTGCCGGGCAACGATAACAGCACCGCGGGCGAATTTCCAGGTATTA
CTTTGAGAATCCAAGAAACTGATATGTTGTATAAAGGTGATACTTTGTATTTGGATTGGTTGGAAGATGG
TATTGCTGAATTGGTTTTCGATGCTCCAGGTTCTGTTAATAAATTGGATACTGCTGTTGCTTCTTTGGGT
GAAGCTATTGGTGTTTTGGAACAACAATCTGATTTGATTTGGGAAACTTTGACTGTTAAAGATGCTAAAG
TTAATTTCGATTCTGGTTTGGAAAAATTCGAAGAAGCTATTCCATCTGCTGATGATTTCGATCCAGTTGC
TGAAAGAAGATCCTCTGGTGAATTTAGAGCTGAAAGACATTCTGGTGGTACTGATTTGTGTTTCAAGCTT
TAAACGCGTTTAAAGCTTATCCTCGAGACAGGCCCCTTTTCCTTTGTCTATATCATGTAATTAGTTATGT
CACGCTTACATTCACGCCCTCCTCCCACATCCGCTCTAACCGAAAAGGAAGGAGTTAGACAACCTGAAGT
CTAGGTCCCTATTTATTTTTTTTAATAGTTATGTTAGTATTAAGAACGTTATTTATATTTCAAATTTTTC
TTTTTTTTCTGTACAAACGCGTGTACGCATGTAACATTATACTGAAAACCTTGCTTGAGAAGGTTTTGGG
ACGCTCGAAGGCTTTAATTTGCAAGGTTCGCAGTTTACACTCTCATCGTCGCTCTCATCATCGCTTCCGT
TGTTGTTTTCCTTAGTAGCGTCTGCTTGGTACCCAGCTTCGGCCGTATTTACAGATAACGATGTCGTTAT
TATATATATATATATATATTGTCACTTGTACCCAGCTTTTGTTCCCTTTAGTGAGGGTTAATTTCGAGCT
TGGCGTAATCATGGTCATAGCTGTTTCCTGTGTGAAATTGTTATCCGCTCACAACAGCTGTAATATATAG
TAGTAACCTGAAAAATAGTCAATGCCCGTGGTTCATTTGCCAATAGAACAGTCGATGTGATCAATGTACA
CGAAAGTCAATATAAAATATCCAAATAGCCAATGGTGTCAGGACGGCTAAGGCAAATGCAACTTTGAAAT
ACTTATTCGGTTTGCATCTTGGCGCGCCTCTTCCTGCAGGCATTAATGAATCGGCCAACGCGCGGGGAGA
GGCGGTTTGCGTATTGGGCGCTCTTCCGCTTCCTCGCTCACTGACTCGCTGCGCTCGGTCGTTCGGCTGC
GGCGAGCGGTATCAGCTCACTCAAAGGCGGTAATACGGTTATCCACAGAATCAGGGGATAACGCAGGAAA
GAACATGTGAGCAAAAGGCCAGCAAAAGGCCAGGAACCGTAAAAAGGCCGCGTTGCTGGCGTTTTTCCAT
AGGCTCCGCCCCCCTGACGAGCATCACAAAAATCGACGCTCAAGTCAGAGGTGGCGAAACCCGACAGGAC
TATAAAGATACCAGGCGTTTCCCCCTGGAAGCTCCCTCGTGCGCTCTCCTGTTCCGACCCTGCCGCTTAC
CGGATACCTGTCCGCCTTTCTCCCTTCGGGAAGCGTGGCGCTTTCTCATAGCTCACGCTGTAGGTATCTC
AGTTCGGTGTAGGTCGTTCGCTCCAAGCTGGGCTGTGTGCACGAACCCCCCGTTCAGCCCGACCGCTGCG
CCTTATCCGGTAACTATCGTCTTGAGTCCAACCCGGTAAGACACGACTTATCGCCACTGGCAGCAGCCAC
TGGTAACAGGATTAGCAGAGCGAGGTATGTAGGCGGTGCTACAGAGTTCTTGAAGTGGTGGCCTAACTAC
GGCTACACTAGAAGAACAGTATTTGGTATCTGCGCTCTGCTGAAGCCAGTTACCTTCGGAAAAAGAGTTG
GTAGCTCTTGATCCGGCAAACAAACCACCGCTGGTAGCGGTGGTTTTTTTGTTTGCAAGCAGCAGATTAC
GCGCAGAAAAAAAGGATCTCAAGAAGATCCTTTGATCTTTTGTTTAAACCTACGGGGTCTGACGCTCAGT
GGAACGAAAACTCACGTTAAGGGATTTTGGTCATGAGATTATCAAAAAGGATCTTCACCTAGATCCTTTT
AAATTAAAAATGAAGTTTTAAATCAATCTAAAGTATATATGAGTAAACTTGGTCTGACAGTTACCAATGC
TTAATCAGTGAGGCACCTATCTCAGCGATCTGTCTATTTCGTTCATCCATAGTTGCCTGACTCCCCGTCG
TGTAGATAACTACGATACGGGAGGGCTTACCATCTGGCCCCAGTGCTGCAATGATACCGCGAGACCCACG
CTCACCGGCTCCAGATTTATCAGCAATAAACCAGCCAGCCGGAAGGGCCGAGCGCAGAAGTGGTCCTGCA
ACTTTATCCGCCTCCATCCAGTCTATTAATTGTTGCCGGGAAGCTAGAGTAAGTAGTTCGCCAGTTAATA
GTTTGCGCAACGTTGTTGCCATTGCTACAGGCATCGTGGTGTCACGCTCGTCGTTTGGTATGGCTTCATT
CAGCTCCGGTTCCCAACGATCAAGGCGAGTTACATGATCCCCCATGTTGTGCAAAAAAGCGGTTAGCTCC
TTCGGTCCTCCGATGGTTGTCAGAAGTAAGTTGGCCGCAGTGTTATCACTCATGGTTATGGCAGCACTGC
ATAATTCTCTTACTGTCATGCCATCCGTAAGATGCTTTTCTGTGACTGGTGAGTACTCAACCAAGTCATT
CTGAGAATAGTGTATGCGGCGACCGAGTTGCTCTTGCCCGGCGTCAATACGGGATAATACCGCGCCACAT
AGCAGAACTTTAAAAGTGCTCATCATTGGAAAACGTTCTTCGGGGCGAAAACTCTCAAGGATCTTACCGC
TGTTGAGATCCAGTTCGATGTAACCCACTCGTGCACCCAACTGATCTTCAGCATCTTTTACTTTCACCAG
CGTTTCTGGGTGAGCAAAAACAGGAAGGCAAAATGCCGCAAAAAAGGGAATAAGGGCGACACGGAAATGT
TGAATACTCATACTCTTCCTTTTTCAATATTATTGAAGCATTTATCAGGGTTATTGTCTCATGAGCGGAT
ACATATTTGAATGTATTTAGAAAAATAAACAAATAGGGGTTCCGCGCACATTTCCCCGAAAAGTGCCACC
TGACGTCGAAAGAACGCGGCATTAGCAACATTTGCGAAGCGAACGATTTTGCGAACTGCTATTAATTAAC
TCTGGCGCGCCTAACTTTTTGTGTGGTGCCCTCCTCCTTGTCAATATTAATGTTAAAGTGCAATTCTTTT
TCCTTATCACGTTGAGCCATTAGTATCAATTTGCTTACCTGTATTCCTTTACATCCTCCTTTTTCTCCTT
CTTGATAAATGTATGTAGATTGCGTATATAGTTTCGTCTACCCTATGAACATATTCCATTTTGTAATTTC
GTGTCGCATATGATCCGCAGGCTAACCGGAACCTGTATTATTTAGTTTATGCTACGTTAAATAAAGACCT
TTCGTTCACATAACTGAATGTGTAATGGCCTTGAGATTTCAAGCATACCAAGTTGGTGGAGACGGGGTCG
TTACAAAAGACTCTTTAAGCCAAGATTTCCTTGACAGCCTTGGCGATAGCATCGCCAACCTCAGTGGTAG
AGTTAGAACCACCAAGGTCACCGGTTCTGACACCTGCATCCAAGACATTTCTAACAGCTTCTTCAAGAGC
CCTACCTTCTTCAACCAAATCCAAGGATAACTTCAACATCATAGCTGCAGATAAGATGGTAGCAATTGGG
TTAACCTTGTTTGCTGGTAAATCTGGGGCAGAACCATGACATGGTTCGTACAAACCGAATGCCTTGTTAG
TGTCAGGTAGGGAAGCTAGAGATGCAGAAGGTAATAAACCCAAAGAACCTGGAATAACAGAGGCTTCATC
GGAGATAATATCACCAAACATGTTGTTGGTAATAACAACACCGTTTAGCTTAGTTGGTGATTTAACCAAA
ATCATAGCAGCAGAGTCGATCAATTGGTGCTGAACAGTTAATTGTGGGAACTCAGTCTTGATGGTTTCTT
CAACAGTCTTTCTCCACAATCTGGAAGAGGCAAGCACGTTAGCCTTGTCAAGAGACCAGATTGGTAATGG
TGGGTTTTGTTGCAATGCCAAGAAAGCAGCCATTCTTGTAATTCTTTGAACTTCAGGAACACTGTATTTC
TCAGAGTCCCAAGCAACTCCGTCACCTTCATCTTCTTTTCTTTCACCAAAGTAGATACCACCAACCAATT
CTCTAACGACGACGAAATCAGTACCCTTTGCATATTCAGGCTTCAAAGGAGAAAGATCTAGTAAAGAATC
AGAAGCAAAGTTACATGGTCTCAAGTTGGCGTATAGACCCAATTCCTTTCTGATCTTCAATAGACCTTGT
TCTGGTCTAACTGCGCCCGTACCCCATTTTGGACCACCAACAGCACCTAGTAAGACAGCATCGGCTTTCT
TAGAGGCTTCAAGAGCTTCATCTGGTAAAGGAGTGCCAGTGGCATCGATGGCAGCACCCCCGATCAAGTG
ATGTTGGAAATTGAACTTAATTTCTGGACGGACTTCAGCAATGGCATTCAAGACCTTAATAGCTTCGTCA
GTAACTTCTTTACCGACGTGATCACCCGGTAGGACAACGATATTCTTAGACATGGTATAATCTGTGTAGT
GTGGGATACTTTTTACTTCTTCAAATAGGTATCAACAATAAAAATAAATCGAAGCAAATGTAGGAATGCG
TTAAAGCAGATGTACTTACTTAGAGTACATAGATATATTTATATAATTCAATATATAAAAGTATATGAAG
CATCTGATGTTGAACCTGTCATGACTCTAAACTGGAATGGGTAGTTATGCTTCTGAAGGTTTTCCGTTAG
AAAATGAGTGCAGGGATCAGGCCCGGAACCGGTTTTAGCCTGAAAGGAAAAGAAAAAAATGCGGTGATTA
CTAGCACGTGACTGCGCTGAATTGGAATCTACCACAAGTACAGCGAATGGCAAGAGGGAAGGGGAATATA
TTGTGCCTGGCGGTAGCGTCTGCTATATCAAATGTTAAACATAACTAAATGCAGTAGTGAATAGAGTAAT
GTATTTCTACATCTGTGGGTAGGGCCAATGGGAGCCCGATGTCTATTGTACAGATATTTTCCTTTTATAG
TTAATCAATTCAACTTGGAAATCATTGAGTCGATGTCTACTTGGATAACTGGAGCCGTGGCAGCGTTTGA
AATTTGACGAGTCTTCTTGTTTTGTTCGCGCATTTTCAGTTTATTCAAACGGGAGATGGCACCGAATCCA
CTGACTTCTCTGTTCAATTTGAATGGTAATAGGAAGAAAGTACATTTCGAGAAATTTTCGCCCAACGTCG
AAATCTCATGGATGATTTCCTCGATACAAATGACACCTTCATCACCTAATTTCTCTTCAACGATATTGTT
GTCATTCAAGATTATCTCTTTTGGTTCTTTATCTTCTGGCCTTTGCCACATTATTCTAGTTCTCTTTTGG
ATTAAAGAACGGATAGATGCAAGTGAAGGTTGTCCGATAACAATATATGGTGATACAAGTTTCAACAATG
GGTACACGTCCTTGGTAAGTTTGATGAAAACACCAGTGTTCAACTCAACAAGTCTCAAAAGAGATAACAC
TTTGTAAGCCTTTGCTGGGATCTTCACAGCGATCGGATGTGCTGCAAGGCGATTAAGTTGGGTAACGCCA
GGGTTTTCCCAGTCACGACGTTGTAAAACGACGGCCAGTGAATTGTAATACGACTCACTATAGGGCGAAT
TGGAGAAACAGAATAATATATAAACCTGTATAATATAACCTTGAAGACTATATTTCTTTTCGCGGCCGCC
TATAGGGCGAATTGGAGCTCCCTAGGTGCTGTATATACTCACAGCATAACTGTATATACACCCAGGGTCT
AGGTGCTGTATATACTCACAGCATAACTGTATATACACCCAGGGTCTAGGTGCTGTATATACTCACAGCA
TAACTGTATATACACCCAGGGTCTAGGTGCTGTATATACTCACAGCATAACTGTATATACACCCAGGGTC
TAGAGCATGTGCTCTGTATGTATATAAAACTCTTGTTTTCTTCTTTTCTCTTCTTTCCTTATACATTAGG
ACCTTTGCAGCATAAATTACTATACTTCTATAC
Features (pLannotate 1.2.2; 21 found; start..end, strand, type, name):
   1022..1048    +  CDS            3xFLAG (fragment): three tandem FLAG® epitope tags, followed by an enterokinase cleavage site
   1098..1347    +  terminator     CYC1 terminator: S. cerevisiae CYC1; transcription terminator for CYC1
   1986..2016    +  misc_feature   MCS (fragment): pBluescript multiple cloning site
   2017..2622    +  CDS            lexA: LEXA_ECOLI - Also known as exrA, spr, tsl, umuA. Experimental evidence at protein level: Swiss-Prot protein existence level 1. Represses a number of genes involved in the response to DNA damage (SOS response), including recA and lexA. Binds to the 16 bp palindromic sequence 5'-CTGTATATATATACAG-3'. In the presence of single- stranded DNA, RecA interacts with LexA causing an autocatalytic cleavage which disrupts the DNA-binding part of LexA, leading to derepression of the SOS regulon and eventually DNA repair. Implicated in hydroxy radical-mediated cell death induced by hydroxyurea treatment (Pu
   2641..3576    +  CDS            ERT2: mutated ligand-binding domain of the human estrogen receptor (Feil et al., 1997)
   3664..3816    +  CDS            fadB (fragment): FADB_ECOLI - Also known as oldB. Experimental evidence at protein level: Swiss-Prot protein existence level 1. Involved in the aerobic and anaerobic degradation of long- chain fatty acids via beta-oxidation cycle. Catalyzes the formation of 3-oxoacyl-CoA from enoyl-CoA via L-3-hydroxyacyl-CoA. It can also use D-3-hydroxyacyl-CoA and cis-3-enoyl-CoA as substrate. From Escherichia coli (strain K12).
   3811..3912    +  CDS            yjaG (fragment): YJAG_ECOLI - Protein predicted: Swiss-Prot protein existence level 4. From Escherichia coli (strain K12).
   4043..4292    +  terminator     CYC1 terminator: S. cerevisiae CYC1; transcription terminator for CYC1
   4414..4431    -  promoter       LEU2 promoter (fragment): S. cerevisiae LEU2
   4455..4473    -  promoter       T3 promoter: promoter for bacteriophage T3 RNA polymerase
   4518..4534    -  protein_bind   lac operator: The lac repressor binds to the lac operator to inhibit transcription in E. coli. This inhibition can be relieved by adding lactose or isopropyl-β-D-thiogalactopyranoside (IPTG). lac repressor encoded by lacI
   4614..4718    -  CDS            YC021_YEAST (fragment): Protein predicted: Swiss-Prot protein existence level 4. From Saccharomyces cerevisiae (strain ATCC 204508 / S288c) (Baker's yeast).
   4730..4781    -  CDS            lacI (fragment): lac repressor; lacI; The lac repressor binds to the lac operator to inhibit transcription in E. coli. This inhibition can be relieved by adding lactose or isopropyl-β-D-thiogalactopyranoside (IPTG).
   4964..5552    -  rep_origin     ori: high-copy-number ColE1/pMB1/pBR322/pUC origin of replication
   5731..6591    -  CDS            AmpR: β-lactamase; bla; confers resistance to ampicillin, carbenicillin, and related antibiotics
   6592..6696    -  promoter       AmpR promoter: bla
   7158..8237    -  CDS            LEU2: LEU3_YEAST - Experimental evidence at protein level: Swiss-Prot protein existence level 1. Catalyzes the oxidation of 3-carboxy-2-hydroxy-4- methylpentanoate (3-isopropylmalate) to 3-carboxy-4-methyl-2- oxopentanoate. The product decarboxylates to 4-methyl-2 oxopentanoate. From Saccharomyces cerevisiae (strain ATCC 204508 / S288c) (Baker's yeast).
   8758..9276    -  CDS            RLP7 (fragment): RLP7_YEAST - Also known as RPL7. Experimental evidence at protein level: Swiss-Prot protein existence level 1. Involved in the biogenesis of the 60S ribosomal subunit. May act as a specificity factor that binds precursor rRNAs and tethers the enzymes that carry out the early 5' to 3' exonucleolytic reactions that generate the mature rRNAs. From Saccharomyces cerevisiae (strain ATCC 204508 / S288c) (Baker's yeast).
   9275..9353    -  CDS            lacZα (fragment): LacZα fragment of β-galactosidase; lacZ fragment
   9356..9374    +  promoter       T7 promoter: promoter for bacteriophage T7 RNA polymerase
   9762..28      +  misc_feature   MCS (fragment) (across the origin): pBluescript multiple cloning site
