[The description below was written by a language model from this plasmid's Addgene catalogue record and pLannotate feature annotations shown in this document.]
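Description:
pRG706_lexO-SbfI_LexA-TF_LEU2MX is a 9.8 kb yeast integrating expression plasmid built on the pRG205MX backbone for inducible production of the SbfI restriction endonuclease in Saccharomyces cerevisiae. In E. coli it is maintained at high copy through a ColE1/pUC-type origin and selected with ampicillin via the β-lactamase gene. No yeast replication origin is annotated. The depositor notes that the plasmid is linearized with AscI for integration into the yeast genome, with LEU2 as the selectable marker. The short yeast genomic fragments flagged in the annotation (a LEU2 promoter piece, YC021 and RLP7 fragments) may be the flanking homology used for targeting, although the record does not say this explicitly.

The payload consists of two expression units, each ending in a CYC1 terminator. In the first, the SbfI gene (sbfIR, from Streptomyces sp. Bf-61) carries a C-terminal nuclear localization signal and FLAG tag and sits under a synthetic promoter made of four lexA operator sites fused to the CYC1 core promoter. This promoter should have little activity without its cognate activator. The SbfI coding region itself was not recognised by the automated annotation, which detected only the FLAG fragment. In the second unit, the constitutive ACT1 promoter drives LexA-ER-B112, a synthetic transcription factor derived from plasmid FRP880. It combines the bacterial LexA DNA-binding domain, an estrogen receptor ligand-binding domain (annotated as ERT2) and the B112 activation domain. The "fadB" and "yjaG" hits probably reflect the E. coli-derived sequence of B112. Estrogen receptor ligand activates the factor, which then binds the lexO sites and switches on SbfI. The associated publication used this system to generate DNA double-strand breaks at single or multiple defined sites in the yeast genome.
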