Addgene plasmid #154818: pRG706_lexO-SbfI_LexA-TF_LEU2MX
Purpose: Inducible expression of SbfI endonuclease in S. cerevisiae
Depositing lab: Lorraine Symington. Depositing organization: Columbia University. Publication: Efficient DNA double-strand break formation at single or multiple defined sites in the Saccharomyces cerevisiae genome. Gnugge R, Symington LS. Nucleic Acids Res. 2020 Oct 14. pii: 5923424. doi: 10.1093/nar/gkaa833. PubMed 33053188.
Backbone
  Vector backbone: pRG205MX
  Backbone manufacturer: Addgene plasmid # 64535
  Backbone size w/o insert (bp): 5193
  Total vector size (bp): 9763
  Vector type: Yeast Expression
  Selectable markers: LEU2
Growth in bacteria
  Bacterial resistance: Ampicillin, 100 μg/mL
  Growth temperature: 37°C
  Growth strain: DH5alpha
  Copy number: High Copy
Gene/Insert 1
  Gene/Insert name: SbfI endonuclease (alt name: sbfIR)
  Species: Streptomyces sp. Bf-61
  Insert size (bp): 1721
  Promoter: lexO_4-CYC1_core
  Tag / fusion protein: NLS (C terminal on insert); FLAG (C terminal on insert)
  Cloning method: Restriction Enzyme; 5′ cloning site SacI (not destroyed); 3′ cloning site KpnI (non-unique) (not destroyed)
  Sequencing primers: 5′ T7 TAATACGACTCACTATAGGG
Gene/Insert 2
  Gene/Insert name: LexA-ER-B112
  Species: Synthetic
  Insert size (bp): 2926
  Promoter: ACT1
  Cloning method: Restriction Enzyme; 5′ cloning site XbaI (non-unique) (not destroyed); 3′ cloning site KpnI (non-unique) (not destroyed)
  Sequencing primers: 5′ ACT1 Promoter Forward TATTTCTCTGTCACCCGGCC; 3′ M13 Reverse CAGGAAACAGCTATGAC
Resource information
  A portion of this plasmid was derived from a plasmid made by: LexA TF from FRP880 (Addgene plasmid # 58437).
Terms and licenses: Academic/Nonprofit Terms; Industry Terms: Not Available to Industry
Depositor comments: Linearize plasmid with AscI for integration into the yeast genome. See Gnuegge et al., 2016 (https://pubmed.ncbi.nlm.nih.gov/26647923/) for details.
How to cite: pRG706_lexO-SbfI_LexA-TF_LEU2MX was a gift from Lorraine Symington (Addgene plasmid # 154818 ; http://n2t.net/addgene:154818 ; RRID:Addgene_154818)
